>Addgene plasmid #179617 | pJH3137 | addgene full sequence | sequence record 355747 | Addgene NGS Result
ATACCTACAGCGTGAGCTATGAGAAAGCGCCACGCTTCCCGAAGGGAGAAAGGCGGACAGGTATCCGGTA
AGCGGCAGGGTCGGAACAGGAGAGCGCACGAGGGAGCTTCCAGGGGGAAACGCCTGGTATCTTTATAGTC
CTGTCGGGTTTCGCCACCTCTGACTTGAGCGTCGATTTTTGTGATGCTCGTCAGGGGGGCGGAGCCTATG
GAAAAACGCCAGCAACGCGGCCTTTTTACGGTTCCTGGCCTTTTGCTGGCCTTTTGCTCACATGTTCTTT
CCTGCGTTATCCCCTGATTCTGTGGATAACCGTATTACCGCCTTTGAGTGAGCTGATACCGCTCGCCGCA
GCCGAACGACCGAGCGCAGCGAGTCAGTGAGCGAGGAAGCGGAAGAGCGCCCAATACGCAAACCGCCTCT
CCCCGCGCGTTGGCCGATTCATTAATGCAGCTGGCACGACAGGTTTCCCGACTGGAAAGCGGGCAGTGAG
CGCAACGCAATTAATGTGAGTTAGCTCACTCATTAGGCACCCCAGGCTTTACACTTTATGCTTCCGGCTC
GTATGTTGTGTGGAATTGTGAGCGGATAACAATTTCACACAGGAAACAGCTATGACCATGATTACGCCAA
GCTGTAAGTTTAAACATGATCTTACTAACTAACTATTCTCATTTAAATTTTCAGAGCTTAAAAATGGCTG
AAATCACTCACAACGATGGATACGCTAACAACTTGGAAATGAAATAAGCTTGGGCTGCAGCATGCGGCCG
CTTCCCCAAATTGGAACAGTGAAATACTCAATCAATCACTCTGGCGGTTTTCTCCACAAAGAACACGAAA
TTGGAAAAGGGAAAAGATTGATTTGTTTGAAGGCGTGAGGAAATCGAAAAAAAAATGTTTCAAAACAAAT
GAAATATTTTAATGAATAAACCCAGGAATGCCACCTTTTGGTGCCCGCCTACAAAAAAGTCAACTGTTCT
TAAACTCCTACATAGTTGCCCTCTCTAACGAATGTTGCTTTTTTTAAATTTTCATTGAATTTGATTATCG
TCTGTATGCGCCTACTCTATCAGTGGAAAACATGCCCATTTCCCACAAATTTACTCGTTTGGAGCTCAAA
ATGTTAAATGGGGCATCATGGAATTGGCATCTCACAGAAAGTGGCGGATGAGTTATATGTAATAATAATG
GTGGCTGAAGTGGAAACCGCAAAAAAAGGATGTGTATTTGAGATTTTGTAACGGAATTTGAATCAGATAC
ACAAAATGAGAGAAATTTATAGATTCTTTAAAATCCACCTGAAGTCGGCAAATTTTTGAAAGGTCTGTTC
GTTCAGTTTTTCATAAGTTTTATGAATTTTGATTTACTACTGAAGTTCGAGAAAAGCCCTTTAACCATAC
CAATAAGAAATTATGTTAACTTTACAAGAATATTAACAAAAAATTATTAAAAAACTGTGTTCCCCTGGCA
TTATGATATTTCCACCGTCAGTTCTCTATTAAAACTTCAACTCTACACAGTTTCAACTCTCAAATGAGCT
GTCCATCTTTTGCCTTCAGGAAATTATGCTAATCTGCTGATTTCGCGCACTTTCACCACACTATTTCCAA
ATAGAAGGAGGGGTGGTGCAACACACGAGACACTGCAAAAAGGTTCAGTGAAGATTTATCTACTTGTGAG
ATGAGAGCAGGAGGGGTGGGAGAAGTGTGATGATTGACGGGATGACAAGAACAGTGATGTGGTGTCGAAA
TGGAAGATGCGCTAATTTGTGGGGTTTTATGAAATTTGAATAATTACATTTATAACATCTACTAGTTAGG
CGTCTGTGTAGGTATTGCCTGCCTGCCTACAAGGCATATGTACGAGGCAGGTTAAACCTCCTAGAAAGCT
ACGGTACTTTCAAACCACATAACATTTATACTGGTGTCTTTTCGCGTCTTCTTCTTGAACATGTAGACCC
TCAAAAAGCTAAGTTTTACACTGTGTAGTTTGCTTTGAAATCTACAAAATTGGAGGCACGCCTTCTGGAC
TTTGCCGACACGCATACTTTCTACCTACCAACTGCCTACTTCCACAGTCTAGCGTGAACTCCAATACCAT
TTTAAAAATTGTTTTATCTCAAATTTTCAATTTTTAAATCCAATTTCCCAGTTCTAAAAAAAAAATTTTT
TTTTTAATTTAAAAACTCTCATCCTTTTTAATGCTCGTTCCCATTCGGCAAGACGTGTACCAAACACAAA
ACAAATTGACTGGTGATCCATCTCGAATTTCTCGTTTCAAATTAGTCGTTGCTATATATATTGTCTTATG
TGTGGAAAACGAATAAGAAAAATTAGAGAAAGATGAGAGAGCAGGGGCAGAATGAAAATTTGCATGGAAA
TTGAAGAAGATCACTGCTTTTTCCGATGAATGATGACTAAATAGAATGAGTTGAGAGGAAAATAATCATA
ATTCTAATTTTAATTAGAAATATGATATGGAAAGTAAGCAAAACCACAAGGCTTTTGCTCTGAACTTATT
TCCGAAAAAAAAAAGTGAAACTGAAAGTTAGAATTTTCAAAATAATATTGCGAGAGTCAACCTTCAGAAA
AATTGGCGAGAAATCAAATTTGAATTCTCTGAAAATTTAGTTAAAATACATATGTTATCCTTCTTTGTTT
TTTGGCCTTAGCCTGCCTTCAAGGCGACCTGAGCCTATGCGGGTGCCTAATACCGAAACACACATAATTT
TTTTTTTTAATCTTTAAATACTGTAACGAGTCGCGAGATCCAGCGAGACCCATAGAATATGTTGAGCGCT
GCAAACAATCGTATAACTCTTGTTCAAATTTTTCCACTCTGTATTTTTGCAAGCAGTTCAACAAATGGTC
ATCATTTTTATAACCCATATCTATATTCGAATCTGACATAACAAATAATACTAAGCACATCCTCCCACAT
CTCTTTTCATTCAAGTTGCGCAATTCCCCTAATAACTATGGATGGAGGGGGGACCGAGCCCAAAGATTAT
TCAAAACGATAACGACTTTTTCATGCGGCCAACGAAAAATAAAACTTTTCTCATATTCTCCTATTTCCCA
TTTCAAGAATTACATCCCCATGGGACGTTGAAATCACATCATATTAGTATATGTTAATAGTTCTTTTCAC
TGGAATATCGCCACGCCCCCCTTCCGGTGGCTCATTGGTTTCGAGAAGAAGGCGGAGCCGAAGTGGGTTC
TTCTTTCTTTTTTTGTGGTAGAAGTCTAGCAGGATTAAGCTACTATTCCATTAGAGGATCTTCTTCTTCC
AAAAAGTGAAAATCCCGGGATTGGCCAAAGGACCCAAAGGTATGTTTCGAATGATACTAACATAACATAG
AACATTTTCAGGAGGACCCTTGGCTAGCGTCGACGGATCCAAAAAATGGGATCTCACCACCACCACCACC
ACGGAATGGCCTCCATGACCGGAGGACAGCAGATGGGACGTGACCTCTACGACGACGACGACAAGGACCT
CGCCACTATGGTCGACTCCTCCCGTCGTAAGTGGAACAAGACCGGACACGCCGTCCGTGCCATCGGACGT
CTCTCCTCCCTCGAGAACGTCTACATCAAGGCCGACAAGCAGAAGAACGGAATCAAGGTAAGTTTAAACA
TGATTTTACTAACTAACTAATCTGATTTAAATTTTCAGGCCAACTTCCACATCCGTCACAACATCGAGGA
CGGAGGAGTCCAGCTCGCCTACCACTACCAGCAGAACACCCCAATCGGAGACGGACCAGTCCTCCTCCCA
GACAACCACTACCTCTCCGTCCAGTCCAAGCTCTCCAAGGACCCAAACGAGAAGCGTGACCACATGGTCC
TCCTTGAGTTCGTCACCGCCGCCGGAATCACCCTCGGAATGGACGAGCTCTACAAGGGAGGAACCGGAGG
TTCCATGGTCTCCAAGGGAGAGGAGCTCTTCACCGGAGTCGTCCCAATCCTCGTCGAGCTCGACGGAGAC
GTCAACGGACACAAGTTCTCCGTCTCTGGAGAGGTAAGTTTAAACATGATTTTACTAACTAACTAATCTG
ATTTAAATTTTCAGGGAGAGGGAGACGCCACCTACGGAAAGCTCACCCTCAAGTTCATCTGCACCACCGG
AAAGCTCCCAGTCCCGTGGCCGACCCTCGTCACCACCCTCACCTACGGAGTCCAGTGCTTCTCCCGTTAC
CCAGACCACATGAAGCAGCACGACTTCTTCAAGTCCGCCATGCCAGAGGGATACATCCAGGAGCGTACCA
TCTTCTTCAAGGACGACGGAAACTACAAGACCCGTGCCGAGGTCAAGTTCGAGGGAGACACCCTCGTCAA
CCGTATCGAGCTCAAGGGAATCGACTTCAAGGAGGACGGAAACATCCTCGGACACAAGCTTGAGTACAAC
CTCCCAGACCAGCTCACCGAGGAGCAGATCGCCGAGTTCAAGGTAAGTTTAAACATGATTTTACTAACTA
ACTAATCTGATTTAAATTTTCAGGAGGCCTTCTCCCTCTTCGACAAGGACGGAGACGGAACCATCACCAC
CAAGGAGCTCGGAACCGTCATGCGTTCCCTCGGACAGAACCCAACCGAGGCCGAGCTCCAGGACATGATC
AACGAGGTCGACGCCGACGGAGACGGAACCATCGACTTCCCAGAGTTCCTCACCATGATGGCCCGTAAGA
TGAAGTACCGTGACACCGAGGAGGAGATCCGTGAGGCCTTCGGAGTCTTCGACAAGGACGGAAACGGATA
CATCTCCGCCGCCGAGCTCCGTCACGTCATGACCAACCTCGGAGAGAAGCTCACCGACGAGGAGGTCGAC
GAGATGATCCGTGAGGCCGACATCGACGGAGACGGACAGGTCAACTACGAGGAGTTCGTCCAGATGATGA
CCGCCAAGGGAGGACGTGGAGGATCTGGCGGCGCGCCAAAAATGGTCTCAAAGGGTGAAGAAGATAACAT
GGCAATTATTAAAGAGTTTATGCGTTTCAAGGTGCATATGGAGGGATCTGTCAATGGGCATGAGTTTGAA
ATTGAAGGTGAAGGAGAAGGCCGACCATATGAGGGAACACAAACCGCAAAACTAAAGGTAAGTTTAAACA
TATATATACTAACTAACCCTGATTATTTAAATTTTCAGGTAACTAAAGGCGGACCATTACCATTCGCCTG
GGACATCCTCTCTCCACAGTTCATGTATGGAAGTAAAGCTTATGTTAAACATCCGGCAGATATACCAGAT
TATTTGAAACTTTCATTCCCGGAGGGTTTTAAGTGGGAACGCGTAATGAATTTTGAAGACGGAGGAGTTG
TTACAGTGACGCAAGACTCAAGGTAAGTTTAAACAGTTCGGTACTAACTAACCATACATATTTAAATTTT
CAGCCTCCAAGATGGAGAATTTATTTATAAAGTCAAACTTCGAGGAACGAATTTCCCCTCGGATGGATCT
GTTATGCAGAAGAAGACTATGGGATGGGAAGCTTCAAGTGAAAGAATGTACCCTGAAGACGGTGCTCTTA
AGGGAGAGATTAAACAACGTCTTAAATTGAAAGATGGAGGACATTACGATGCTGAGGTAAGTTTAAACAT
GATTTTACTAACTAACTAATCTGATTTAAATTTTCAGGTGAAGACAACTTACAAAGCCAAAAAACCAGTT
CAGCTGCCAGGAGCGTACAATGTTAATATTAAACTGGATATCACCTCCCACAACGAGGATTACACTATCG
TTGAGCAATATGAAAGAGCTGAAGGGCGGCACTCGACAGGTGGCATGGATGAATTGTATAAGTAGGAGCT
CCCGAGATCTTCAGCGCTCAGCATTCGTAGAATTGTAAGTTTAAACTTTCTCATACTAACTAACGCGCTC
TATTTAAATTTTCAGAATTCCAACTGAGCGCCGGTCGCTACCATTACCAACTTGTCTGGTGTCAAAAATA
ATAGGGGCCGCTGTCATCAGAGTAAGTTTAAACTGAGTTCTACTAACTAACGAGTAATATTTAAATTTTC
AGCATCTCGCGCCCGTGCCTCTGACTTCTAAGTCCAATTACTCTTCAACATCCCTACATGCTCTTTCTCC
CTGTGCTCCCACCCCCTATTTTTGTTATTATCAAAAAACTTCTCTTAATTTCTTTGTTTTTTAGCTTCTT
TTAAGTCACCTCTAACAATGAAATTGTGTAGATTCAAAAATAGAATTAATTCGTAATAAAAAGTCGAAAA
AAATTGTGCTCCCTCCCCCCATTAATAATAATTCTATCCCAAAATCTACACAATGTTCTGTGTACACTTC
TTATGTTTTTTACTTCTGATAAATTTTTTTGAAACATCATAGAAAAAACCGCACACAAAATACCTTATCA
TATGTTACGTTTCAGTTTATGACCGCAATTTTTATTTCTTCGCACGTCTGGGCCTCTCATGACGTCAAAT
CATGCTCATCGTGAAAAAGTTTTGGAGTATTTTTGGAATTTTTCAATCAAGTGAAAGTTTATGAAATTAA
TTTTCCTGCTTTTGCTTTTTGGGGTTTCCCCTATTGTTTGTCAAGATTTCGAGGACGGCGTTTTTCTTGC
TAAAATCACAAGTATTGATGAGCACGATGCAAGAAAGATCGGAAGAAGGTTTGGGTTTGAGGCTCAGTGG
AAGGTGAGTAGAAGTTGATAATTTGAAAGTGGAGTAGTGTCTATGGGGTTTTTGCCTTAAATGACAGAAT
ACATTCCCAATATACCAAACATAACTGTTTCCTACTAGTCGGCCGTACGGGCCCTTTCGTCTCGCGCGTT
TCGGTGATGACGGTGAAAACCTCTGACACATGCAGCTCCCGGAGACGGTCACAGCTTGTCTGTAAGCGGA
TGCCGGGAGCAGACAAGCCCGTCAGGGCGCGTCAGCGGGTGTTGGCGGGTGTCGGGGCTGGCTTAACTAT
GCGGCATCAGAGCAGATTGTACTGAGAGTGCACCATATGCGGTGTGAAATACCGCACAGATGCGTAAGGA
GAAAATACCGCATCAGGCGGCCTTAAGGGCCTCGTGATACGCCTATTTTTATAGGTTAATGTCATGATAA
TAATGGTTTCTTAGACGTCAGGTGGCACTTTTCGGGGAAATGTGCGCGGAACCCCTATTTGTTTATTTTT
CTAAATACATTCAAATATGTATCCGCTCATGAGACAATAACCCTGATAAATGCTTCAATAATATTGAAAA
AGGAAGAGTATGAGTATTCAACATTTCCGTGTCGCCCTTATTCCCTTTTTTGCGGCATTTTGCCTTCCTG
TTTTTGCTCACCCAGAAACGCTGGTGAAAGTAAAAGATGCTGAAGATCAGTTGGGTGCACGAGTGGGTTA
CATCGAACTGGATCTCAACAGCGGTAAGATCCTTGAGAGTTTTCGCCCCGAAGAACGTTTTCCAATGATG
AGCACTTTTAAAGTTCTGCTATGTGGCGCGGTATTATCCCGTATTGACGCCGGGCAAGAGCAACTCGGTC
GCCGCATACACTATTCTCAGAATGACTTGGTTGAGTACTCACCAGTCACAGAAAAGCATCTTACGGATGG
CATGACAGTAAGAGAATTATGCAGTGCTGCCATAACCATGAGTGATAACACTGCGGCCAACTTACTTCTG
ACAACGATCGGAGGACCGAAGGAGCTAACCGCTTTTTTGCACAACATGGGGGATCATGTAACTCGCCTTG
ATCGTTGGGAACCGGAGCTGAATGAAGCCATACCAAACGACGAGCGTGACACCACGATGCCTGTAGCAAT
GGCAACAACGTTGCGCAAACTATTAACTGGCGAACTACTTACTCTAGCTTCCCGGCAACAATTAATAGAC
TGGATGGAGGCGGATAAAGTTGCAGGACCACTTCTGCGCTCGGCCCTTCCGGCTGGCTGGTTTATTGCTG
ATAAATCTGGAGCCGGTGAGCGTGGGTCTCGCGGTATCATTGCAGCACTGGGGCCAGATGGTAAGCCCTC
CCGTATCGTAGTTATCTACACGACGGGGAGTCAGGCAACTATGGATGAACGAAATAGACAGATCGCTGAG
ATAGGTGCCTCACTGATTAAGCATTGGTAACTGTCAGACCAAGTTTACTCATATATACTTTAGATTGATT
TAAAACTTCATTTTTAATTTAAAAGGATCTAGGTGAAGATCCTTTTTGATAATCTCATGACCAAAATCCC
TTAACGTGAGTTTTCGTTCCACTGAGCGTCAGACCCCGTAGAAAAGATCAAAGGATCTTCTTGAGATCCT
TTTTTTCTGCGCGTAATCTGCTGCTTGCAAACAAAAAAACCACCGCTACCAGCGGTGGTTTGTTTGCCGG
ATCAAGAGCTACCAACTCTTTTTCCGAAGGTAACTGGCTTCAGCAGAGCGCAGATACCAAATACTGTTCT
TCTAGTGTAGCCGTAGTTAGGCCACCACTTCAAGAACTCTGTAGCACCGCCTACATACCTCGCTCTGCTA
ATCCTGTTACCAGTGGCTGCTGCCAGTGGCGATAAGTCGTGTCTTACCGGGTTGGACTCAAGACGATAGT
TACCGGATAAGGCGCAGCGGTCGGGCTGAACGGGGGGTTCGTGCACACAGCCCAGCTTGGAGCGAACGAC
CTACACCGAACTGAG
Features (pLannotate 1.2.2; 13 found; start..end, strand, type, name):
    397..489     +  CDS            lacI (fragment): lac repressor; lacI; The lac repressor binds to the lac operator to inhibit transcription in E. coli. This inhibition can be relieved by adding lactose or isopropyl-β-D-thiogalactopyranoside (IPTG).
    502..523     +  protein_bind   CAP binding site: CAP binding activates transcription in the presence of cAMP. E. coli catabolite activator protein
    538..568     +  promoter       lac promoter: promoter for the E. coli lac operon
    576..592     +  protein_bind   lac operator: The lac repressor binds to the lac operator to inhibit transcription in E. coli. This inhibition can be relieved by adding lactose or isopropyl-β-D-thiogalactopyranoside (IPTG). lac repressor encoded by lacI
   1641..1657    -  promoter       OpIE-2 promoter (fragment): immediate-early gene 2 from the Orgyia pseudotsugata multicapsid nucleopolyhedrovirus; strong constitutive baculovirus promoter for insect cell expression
   3409..4818    +  CDS            GCaMP2: GCaMP2 is a basic (constitutively fluorescent) green fluorescent protein published in 2006, derived from Aequorea victoria.
   4942..5802    +  CDS            mCherry: mCherry is a basic (constitutively fluorescent) red fluorescent protein published in 2004, derived from Discosoma sp.. It is reported to be a very rapidly-maturing monomer with low acid sensitivity.
   6501..6653    +  CDS            aex-5 (fragment): AEX5_CAEEL - Also known as kpc-3 From Caenorhabditis elegans.
   6781..6816    +  CDS            rop (fragment): Rop protein, which maintains plasmids at low copy number; rop
   6918..7017    +  misc_feature   bom (fragment): basis of mobility region from pBR322
   7115..7219    +  promoter       AmpR promoter: bla
   7220..8080    +  CDS            AmpR: β-lactamase; bla; confers resistance to ampicillin, carbenicillin, and related antibiotics
   8251..214     +  rep_origin     ori (across the origin): high-copy-number ColE1/pMB1/pBR322/pUC origin of replication
