[The description below was written by a language model from this plasmid's Addgene catalogue record and pLannotate feature annotations shown in this document.]
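Description:
pJH3137 is a Caenorhabditis elegans expression plasmid built on a pBSK (Bluescript-type) backbone and used to express a calcium indicator fused to a red fluorescent protein in a defined set of neurons. It is maintained in E. coli as a high-copy plasmid through a ColE1/pUC-type origin of replication and selected with ampicillin via the β-lactamase (AmpR) gene and its promoter. The feature table also picks up residual bacterial backbone elements (lac promoter/operator, CAP binding site, and small lacI, rop and bom fragments) that play no role in worm expression. A very short hit to an insect OpIE-2 promoter is most likely a spurious match.

The payload is GCaMP6, a genetically encoded calcium sensor whose green fluorescence rises when calcium is bound. It was cloned between XmaI and AscI sites and is fused at its C terminus to an RFP carried on the backbone. Automated annotation labels the sensor as GCaMP2, reflecting the close sequence relationship within the GCaMP family, and identifies the red partner as mCherry. Expression is driven by the unc-4 promoter, which is not annotated but presumably occupies the unannotated region upstream of the sensor. According to the record, the transcript ends in the unc-54 3′ UTR; the aex-5 fragment annotated downstream of mCherry probably reflects C. elegans genomic sequence carried along with that region.

The record states that the construct directs expression in A-class motor neurons and some other cells. The calcium-insensitive red signal can serve as a reference for the green signal, allowing ratiometric imaging of neuronal activity in moving animals. The associated study concerns motor neurons as oscillators for backward locomotion.
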