Addgene plasmid #179617: pJH3137
Purpose: Punc-4::GCaMP6::RFP unc-54 3' UTR C.elegans A-MNs and others expression of GCaMP6::RFP
Depositing lab: Mei Zhen. Publication: Excitatory motor neurons are local oscillators for backward locomotion. Gao S, Guan SA, Fouad AD, Meng J, Kawano T, Huang YC, Li Y, Alcaire S, Hung W, Lu Y, Qi YB, Jin Y, Alkema M, Fang-Yen C, Zhen M. Elife. 2018 Jan 23;7. pii: 29915. doi: 10.7554/eLife.29915. PubMed 29360035.
Backbone
  Vector backbone: pBSK
  Backbone manufacturer: stratagene
  Backbone size w/o insert (bp): 7131
  Total vector size (bp): 8634
  Vector type: Worm Expression
Growth in bacteria
  Bacterial resistance: Ampicillin, 100 μg/mL
  Growth temperature: 37°C
  Growth strain: DH5alpha
  Copy number: High Copy
Gene/Insert
  Gene/Insert name: GCaMP6
  Insert size (bp): 1503
  Promoter: Punc-4
  Tag / fusion protein: RFP (C terminal on backbone)
  Cloning method: Restriction Enzyme; 5′ cloning site XmaI (not destroyed); 3′ cloning site AscI (not destroyed)
  Sequencing primers: 5′ ATGGGATCTCACCACCAC; 3′ CTTGGCGGTCATCATC
Terms and licenses: Academic/Nonprofit Terms; Industry Terms: Not Available to Industry
How to cite: pJH3137 was a gift from Mei Zhen (Addgene plasmid # 179617 ; http://n2t.net/addgene:179617 ; RRID:Addgene_179617)
